>Addgene plasmid #228836 | pET28_pScaC(50-159) | addgene full sequence | sequence record 458884 | Addgene NGS Result
TGGCGAATGGG
[124 nt withheld, positions 12-135]
C
[91 nt withheld, positions 137-227]
A
[49 nt withheld, positions 229-277]
CCTTTGACGTTGGAGTCCACGTTCTTT
[37 nt withheld, positions 305-341]
ACCCTATCTCGGTCTATTCTTTTGATTTATAAGGGATTTTGCCGATTTCGGCCTATTGGTTAAAAAATGA
GCTGATTTAACAAAAATTTAACGCGAATTTTAACAAAATATTAACGCTTACAATTTAGGTGGCACTTTTC
GGGGAAATGTGCGCGGAACCCCTATTTGTTTATTTTTCTAAATACATTCAAATATGTATCCGCTCATGAA
TTAATTCTTAGAAAAACTCATCGAGCATCAAATGAAACTGCAATTTATTCATATCAGGATTATCAATACC
ATATTTTTGAAAAAGCCGTTTCTGTAATGAAGGAGAAAACTCACCGAGGCAGTTCCATAGGATGGCAAGA
TCCTGGTATCGGTCTGCGATTCCGACTCGTCCAACATCAATACAACCTATTAATTTCCCCTCGTCAAAAA
TAAGGTTATCAAGTGAGAAATCACCATGAGTGACGACTGAATCCGGTGAGAATGGCAAAAGTTTATGCAT
TTCTTTCCAGACTTGTTCAACAGGCCAGCCATTACGCTCGTCATCAAAATCACTCGCATCAACCAAACCG
TTATTCATTCGTGATTGCGCCTGAGCGAGACGAAATACGCGATCGCTGTTAAAAGGACAATTACAAACAG
GAATCGAATGCAACCGGCGCAGGAACACTGCCAGCGCATCAACAATATTTTCACCTGAATCAGGATATTC
TTCTAATACCTGGAATGCTGTTTTCCCGGGGATCGCAGTGGTGAGTAACCATGCATCATCAGGAGTACGG
ATAAAATGCTTGATGGTCGGAAGAGGCATAAATTCCGTCAGCCAGTTTAGTCTGACCATCTCATCTGTAA
CATCATTGGCAACGCTACCTTTGCCATGTTTCAGAAACAACTCTGGCGCATCGGGCTTCCCATACAATCG
ATAGATTGTCGCACCTGATTGCCCGACATTATCGCGAGCCCATTTATACCCATATAAATCAGCATCCATG
TTGGAATTTAATCGCGGCCTAGAGCAAGACGTTTCCCGTTGAATATGGCTCATAACACCCCTTGTATTAC
TGTTTATGTAAGCAGACAGTTTTATTGTTCATGACCAAAATCCCTTAACGTGAGTTTTCGTTCCACTGAG
CGTCAGACCCCGTAGAAAAGATCAAAGGATCTTCTTGAGATCCTTTTTTTCTGCGCGTAATCTGCTGCTT
GCAAACAAAAAAACCACCGCTACCAGCGGTGGTTTGTTTGCCGGATCAAGAGCTACCAACTCTTTTTCCG
AAGGTAACTGGCTTCAGCAGAGCGCAGATACCAAATACTGTCCTTCTAGTGTAGCCGTAGTTAGGCCACC
ACTTCAAGAACTCTGTAGCACCGCCTACATACCTCGCTCTGCTAATCCTGTTACCAGTGGCTGCTGCCAG
TGGCGATAAGTCGTGTCTTACCGGGTTGGACTCAAGACGATAGTTACCGGATAAGGCGCAGCGGTCGGGC
TGAACGGGGGGTTCGTGCACACAGCCCAGCTTGGAGCGAACGACCTACACCGAACTGAGATACCTACAGC
GTGAGCTATGAGAAAGCGCCACGCTTCCCGAAGGGAGAAAGGCGGACAGGTATCCGGTAAGCGGCAGGGT
CGGAACAGGAGAGCGCACGAGGGAGCTTCCAGGGGGAAACGCCTGGTATCTTTATAGTCCTGTCGGGTTT
CGCCACCTCTGACTTGAGCGTCGATTTTTGTGATGCTCGTCAGGGGGGCGGAGCCTATGGAAAAACGCCA
GCAACGCGGCCTTTTTACGGTTCCTGGCCTTTTGCTGGCCTTTTGCTCACATGTTCTTTCCTGCGTTATC
CCCTGATTCTGTGGATAACCGTATTACCGCCTTTGAGTGAGCTGATACCGCTCGCCGCAGCCGAACGACC
GAGCGCAGCGAGTCAGTGAGCGAGGAAGCGGAAGAGCGCCTGATGCGGTATTTTCTCCTTACGCATCTGT
GCGGTATTTCACACCGCAATGGTGCACTCTCAGTACAATCTGCTCTGATGCCGCATAGTTAAGCCAGTAT
ACACTCCGCTATCGCTACGTGACTGGGTCATGGCTGCGCCCCGACACCCGCCAACACCCGCTGACGCGCC
CTGACGGGCTTGTCTGCTCCCGGCATCCGCTTACAGACAAGCTGTGACCGTCTCCGGGAGCTGCATGTGT
CAGAGGTTTTCACCGTCATCACCGAAACGCGCGAGGCAGCTGCGGTAAAGCTCATCAGCGTGGTCGTGAA
GCGATTCACAGATGTCTGCCTGTTCATCCGCGTCCAGCTCGTTGAGTTTCTCCAGAAGCGTTAATGTCTG
GCTTCTGATAAAGCGGGCCATGTTAAGGGCGGTTTTTTCCTGTTTGGTCACTGATGCCTCCGTGTAAGGG
GGATTTCTGTTCATGGGGGTAATGATACCGATGAAACGAGAGAGGATGCTCACGATACGGGTTACTGATG
ATGAACATGCCCGGTTACTGGAACGTTGTGAGGGTAAACAACTGGCGGTATGGATGCGGCGGGACCAGAG
AAAAATCACTCAGGGTCAATGCCAGCGCTTCGTTAATACAGATGTAGGTGTTCCACAGGGTAGCCAGCAG
CATCCTGCGATGCAGATCCGGAACATAATGGTGCAGGGCGCTGACTTCCGCGTTTCCAGACTTTACGAAA
CACGGAAACCGAAGACCATTCATGTTGTTGCTCAGGTCGCAGACGTTTTGCAGCAGCAGTCGCTTCACGT
TCGCTCGCGTATCGGTGATTCATTCTGCTAACCAGTAAGGCAACCCCGCCAGCCTAGCCGGGTCCTCAAC
GACAGGAGCACGATCATGCGCACCCGTGGGGCCGCCATGCCGGCGATAATGGCCTGCTTCTCGCCGAAAC
GTTTGGTGGCGGGACCAGTGACGAAGGCTTGAGCGAGGGCGTGCAAGATTCCGAATACCGCAAGCGACAG
GCCGATCATCGTCGCGCTCCAGCGAAAGCGGTCCTCGCCGAAAATGACCCAGAGCGCTGCCGGCACCTGT
CCTACGAGTTGCATGATAAAGAAGACAGTCATAAGTGCGGCGACGATAGTCATGCCCCGCGCCCACCGGA
AGGAGCTGACTGGGTTGAAGGCTCTCAAGGGCATCGGTCGAGATCCCGGTGCCTAATGAGTGAGCTAACT
TACATTAATTGCGTTGCGCTCACTGCCCGCTTTCCAGTCGGGAAACCTGTCGTGCCAGCTGCATTAATGA
ATCGGCCAACGCGCGGGGAGAGGCGGTTTGCGTATTGGGCGCCAGGGTGGTTTTTCTTTTCACCAGTGAG
ACGGGCAACAGCTGATTGCCCTTCACCGCCTGGCCCTGAGAGAGTTGCAGCAAGCGGTCCACGCTGGTTT
GCCCCAGCAGGCGAAAATCCTGTTTGATGGTGGTTAACGGCGGGATATAACATGAGCTGTCTTCGGTATC
GTCGTATCCCACTACCGAGATATCCGCACCAACGCGCAGCCCGGACTCGGTAATGGCGCGCATTGCGCCC
AGCGCCATCTGATCGTTGGCAACCAGCATCGCAGTGGGAACGATGCCCTCATTCAGCATTTGCATGGTTT
GTTGAAAACCGGACATGGCACTCCAGTCGCCTTCCCGTTCCGCTATCGGCTGAATTTGATTGCGAGTGAG
ATATTTATGCCAGCCAGCCAGACGCAGACGCGCCGAGACAGAACTTAATGGGCCCGCTAACAGCGCGATT
TGCTGGTGACCCAATGCGACCAGATGCTCCACGCCCAGTCGCGTACCGTCTTCATGGGAGAAAATAATAC
TGTTGATGGGTGTCTGGTCAGAGACATCAAGAAATAACGCCGGAACATTAGTGCAGGCAGCTTCCACAGC
AATGGCATCCTGGTCATCCAGCGGATAGTTAATGATCAGCCCACTGACGCGTTGCGCGAGAAGATTGTGC
ACCGCCGCTTTACAGGCTTCGACGCCGCTTCGTTCTACCATCGACACCACCACGCTGGCACCCAGTTGAT
CGGCGCGAGATTTAATCGCCGCGACAATTTGCGACGGCGCGTGCAGGGCCAGACTGGAGGTGGCAACGCC
AATCAGCAACGACTGTTTGCCCGCCAGTTGTTGTGCCACGCGGTTGGGAATGTAATTCAGCTCCGCCATC
GCCGCTTCCACTTTTTCCCGCGTTTTCGCAGAAACGTGGCTGGCCTGGTTCACCACGCGGGAAACGGTCT
GATAAGAGACACCGGCATACTCTGCGACATCGTATAACGTTACTGGTTTCACATTCACCACCCTGAATTG
ACTCTCTTCCGGGCGCTATCATGCCATACCGCGAAAGGTTTTGCGCCATTCGATGGTGTCCGGGATCTCG
ACGCTCTCCCTTATGCGACTCCTGCATTAGGAAGCAGCCCAGTAGTAGGTTGAGGCCGTTGAGCACCGCC
GCCGCAAGGAATGGTGCATGCAAGGAGATGGCGCCCAACAGTCCCCCGGCCACGGGGCCTGCCACCATAC
CCACGCCGAAACAAGCGCTCATGAGCCCGAAGTGGCGAGCCCGATCTTCCCCATCGGTGATGTCGGCGAT
ATAGGCGCCAGCAACCGCACCTGTGGCGCCGGTGATGCCGGCCACGATGCGTCCGGCGTAGAGGATCGAG
ATCTCGATCCCGCGAAATTAATACGACTCACTATAGGGGAATTGTGAGCGGATAACAATTCCCCTCTAGA
AATAATTTTGTTTAACTTTAAGAAGGAGATATACCATGTGGTCACATCCGCAGTTTGAAAAAGGTAGCGC
AGGTAGTGCAGCAGGTAGCGGTGCAGGTTGGAGCCATCCTCAGTTTGAGAAACTGGAAGTTCTGTTTCAG
GGTCCGAAGGAAGATGAGGAAGAGGTCGCCGACAACGATCTGAGCAACGTGGTGTCCAATATGAACCTGG
ACATCAGCAATATGGGCGAGGCCAGAGAGGGACTGCGGAAGGACATCGCCGAAGTGTCCAAGCTCCTGTG
CATGCTGGAACAGAGCACCACCAGCAGCAAGAATCTGACCATGCGGCTGCAGCAATCTAATACCAGGGCT
ACAGAGCAGTCTGATTACATCAGACTGCTGATTACAGAGATCGAGAGCCTGAACAAGGAAAACGACTACC
TGCAGCAGAAAAACAACCAGCTTAAAATCAAGCTGCAGCAGCTGGAAGCTAAACTGTAAGGTACCTCTAG
AGCCTGCAGGCACTCGAGCACCACCACCACCACCACTGAGATCCGGCTGCTAACAAAGCCCGAAAGGAAG
CTGAGTTGGCTGCTGCCACCGCTGAGCAATAACTAGCATAACCCCTTGGGGCCTCTAAACGGGTCTTGAG
GGGTTTTTTGCTGAAAGGAGGAACTATATCCGGAT
Features (pLannotate 1.2.2; 18 found; start..end, strand, type, name):
     12..440     +  rep_origin     f1 ori (sequence partly withheld): f1 bacteriophage origin of replication; arrow indicates direction of (+) strand synthesis
    493..550     +  promoter       AmpR promoter (fragment): bla
    559..1374    -  CDS            KanR: aminoglycoside phosphotransferase; aph(3')-Ia; confers resistance to kanamycin in bacteria or G418 (Geneticin®) in eukaryotes
   1496..2084    +  rep_origin     ori: high-copy-number ColE1/pMB1/pBR322/pUC origin of replication
   2270..2409    -  misc_feature   bom: basis of mobility region from pBR322
   2511..2702    -  CDS            rop: Rop protein, which maintains plasmids at low copy number; rop
   2719..3099    +  CDS            YPB1_ECOLX: Protein predicted: Swiss-Prot protein existence level 4. From Escherichia coli.
   3171..3462    -  CDS            TcR (fragment): tetracycline efflux protein; tet; confers resistance to tetracycline
   3477..3498    -  protein_bind   CAP binding site: CAP binding activates transcription in the presence of cAMP. E. coli catabolite activator protein
   3511..4593    -  CDS            lacI: lac repressor; lacI; The lac repressor binds to the lac operator to inhibit transcription in E. coli. This inhibition can be relieved by adding lactose or isopropyl-β-D-thiogalactopyranoside (IPTG).
   4594..4671    -  promoter       lacI promoter: lacI
   4679..4958    -  CDS            TcR (fragment): tetracycline efflux protein; tet; confers resistance to tetracycline
   4980..4998    +  promoter       T7 promoter: promoter for bacteriophage T7 RNA polymerase
   4999..5023    +  protein_bind   lac operator: The lac repressor binds to the lac operator to inhibit transcription in E. coli. This inhibition can be relieved by adding lactose or isopropyl-β-D-thiogalactopyranoside (IPTG). lac repressor encoded by lacI
   5038..5060    +  RBS            RBS: efficient ribosome binding site from bacteriophage T7 gene 10 (Olins and Rangwala, 1989)
   5540..5557    +  CDS            9xHis (fragment): 9xHis affinity tag
   5567..5616    +  CDS            SET1 (fragment): solubility-enhancement tag derived from T7 phage gene 10B
   5624..5671    +  terminator     T7 terminator: transcription terminator for bacteriophage T7 RNA polymerase
