[The description below was written by a language model from this plasmid's Addgene catalogue record and pLannotate feature annotations shown in this document.]
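Description:
pET28_pScaC(50-159) is a bacterial expression plasmid built on the pET28 backbone for producing a truncated fragment of the ScaC passenger domain (amino acids 50-159) from the obligate intracellular bacterium Orientia tsutsugamushi in E. coli. The plasmid is about 5.7 kb and is selected with kanamycin through an aminoglycoside phosphotransferase (KanR) gene. It replicates from a ColE1/pMB1-type origin, accompanied by the pBR322 bom region and the rop gene. The catalogue lists it as high copy, although rop normally moderates copy number. An f1 phage origin is also present, and short annotated tetracycline-resistance fragments appear to be nonfunctional backbone remnants.

The expression cassette follows the standard pET design. A T7 promoter is followed directly by a lac operator and the strong T7 gene 10 ribosome binding site, and a T7 terminator lies downstream. The plasmid-borne lacI gene, driven by its own promoter, supplies repressor, so transcription stays off until it is induced with IPTG in a host that provides T7 RNA polymerase. The ScaC coding region was inserted by Gibson assembly. It is not itself annotated in the feature table, but it presumably occupies the unannotated interval between the RBS and the downstream tag sequences. The record states that the insert has an N-terminal Strep tag for affinity purification. A short His-tag fragment is annotated just before the terminator, but the record does not indicate whether it is translated in frame with the insert.

The stated purpose is recombinant production of this ScaC fragment. The associated study concerns Orientia hijacking the dynein adaptor BICD2 for motility, so the purified protein was probably used for binding or biochemical work, though the record does not specify the experiments.
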