Addgene plasmid #228836: pET28_pScaC(50-159)
Purpose: E. coli expression of a truncated ScaC passenger domain (aa 50-159)
Depositing lab: Andrew Carter. Depositing organization: MRC Laboratory of Molecular Biology. Publication: The intracellular bacterium Orientia tsutsugamushi hijacks the adaptor protein BICD2 for dynein-based motility. Manigrasso G, Saharat K, Kullapanich C, Boulanger J, Morgan TE, Kramer H, Salje J, Carter AP. bioRxiv 2024.04.11.589026 10.1101/2024.04.11.589026.
Backbone
  Vector backbone: pET28
  Vector type: Bacterial Expression
Growth in bacteria
  Bacterial resistance: Kanamycin, 50 μg/mL
  Growth temperature: 37°C
  Growth strain: DH5alpha
  Copy number: High Copy
Gene/Insert
  Gene/Insert name: ScaC
  Species: Orientia tsutsugamushi
  Mutation: aa 50-159
  Tag / fusion protein: Strep (N terminal on insert)
  Cloning method: Gibson Cloning
Terms and licenses: Academic/Nonprofit Terms; Industry Terms: Not Available to Industry
Depositor comments: Please visit https://doi.org/10.1101/2024.04.11.589026 for bioRxiv preprint.
How to cite: pET28_pScaC(50-159) was a gift from Andrew Carter (Addgene plasmid # 228836 ; http://n2t.net/addgene:228836 ; RRID:Addgene_228836)
